>Addgene plasmid #244210 | SM272_EF1A-dHyperLbCas12a-VPR-T2A-EGFP | addgene full sequence | sequence record 486083 | Addgene NGS Result
GTCGACGGATCGGGAGATCTCCCGATCCCCTATGGTGCACTCTCAGTACAATCTGCTCTGATGCCGCATA
GTTAAGCCAGTATCTGCTCCCTGCTTGTGTGTTGGAGGTCGCTGAGTAGTGCGCGAGCAAAATTTAAGCT
ACAACAAGGCAAGGCTTGACCGACAATTGCATGAAGAATCTGCTTAGGGTTAGGCGTTTTGCGCTGCTTC
GCGATGTACGGGCCAGATATACGCGTTGACATTGATTATTGACTAGTTATTAATAGTAATCAATTACGGG
GTCATTAGTTCATAGCCCATATATGGAGTTCCGCGTTACATAACTTACGGTAAATGGCCCGCCTGGCTGA
CCGCCCAACGACCCCCGCCCATTGACGTCAATAATGACGTATGTTCCCATAGTAACGCCAATAGGGACTT
TCCATTGACGTCAATGGGTGGAGTATTTACGGTAAACTGCCCACTTGGCAGTACATCAAGTGTATCATAT
GCCAAGTACGCCCCCTATTGACGTCAATGACGGTAAATGGCCCGCCTGGCATTATGCCCAGTACATGACC
TTATGGGACTTTCCTACTTGGCAGTACATCTACGTATTAGTCATCGCTATTACCATGGTGATGCGGTTTT
GGCAGTACATCAATGGGCGTGGATAGCGGTTTGACTCACGGGGATTTCCAAGTCTCCACCCCATTGACGT
CAATGGGAGTTTGTTTTGGCACCAAAATCAACGGGACTTTCCAAAATGTCGTAACAACTCCGCCCCATTG
ACGCAAATGGGCGGTAGGCGTGTACGGTGGGAGGTCTATATAAGCAGCGCGTTTTGCCTGTACTGGGTCT
CTCTGGTTAGACCAGATCTGAGCCTGGGAGCTCTCTGGCTAACTAGGGAACCCACTGCTTAAGCCTCAAT
AAAGCTTGCCTTGAGTGCTTCAAGTAGTGTGTGCCCGTCTGTTGTGTGACTCTGGTAACTAGAGATCCCT
CAGACCCTTTTAGTCAGTGTGGAAAATCTCTAGCAGTGGCGCCCGAACAGGGACTTGAAAGCGAAAGGGA
AACCAGAGGAGCTCTCTCGACGCAGGACTCGGCTTGCTGAAGCGCGCACGGCAAGAGGCGAGGGGCGGCG
ACTGGTGAGTACGCCAAAAATTTTGACTAGCGGAGGCTAGAAGGAGAGAGATGGGTGCGAGAGCGTCAGT
ATTAAGCGGGGGAGAATTAGATCGCGATGGGAAAAAATTCGGTTAAGGCCAGGGGGAAAGAAAAAATATA
AATTAAAACATATAGTATGGGCAAGCAGGGAGCTAGAACGATTCGCAGTTAATCCTGGCCTGTTAGAAAC
ATCAGAAGGCTGTAGACAAATACTGGGACAGCTACAACCATCCCTTCAGACAGGATCAGAAGAACTTAGA
TCATTATATAATACAGTAGCAACCCTCTATTGTGTGCATCAAAGGATAGAGATAAAAGACACCAAGGAAG
CTTTAGACAAGATAGAGGAAGAGCAAAACAAAAGTAAGACCACCGCACAGCAAGCGGCCGCTGATCTTCA
GACCTGGAGGAGGAGATATGAGGGACAATTGGAGAAGTGAATTATATAAATATAAAGTAGTAAAAATTGA
ACCATTAGGAGTAGCACCCACCAAGGCAAAGAGAAGAGTGGTGCAGAGAGAAAAAAGAGCAGTGGGAATA
GGAGCTTTGTTCCTTGGGTTCTTGGGAGCAGCAGGAAGCACTATGGGCGCAGCGTCAATGACGCTGACGG
TACAGGCCAGACAATTATTGTCTGGTATAGTGCAGCAGCAGAACAATTTGCTGAGGGCTATTGAGGCGCA
ACAGCATCTGTTGCAACTCACAGTCTGGGGCATCAAGCAGCTCCAGGCAAGAATCCTGGCTGTGGAAAGA
TACCTAAAGGATCAACAGCTCCTGGGGATTTGGGGTTGCTCTGGAAAACTCATTTGCACCACTGCTGTGC
CTTGGAATGCTAGTTGGAGTAATAAATCTCTGGAACAGATTTGGAATCACACGACCTGGATGGAGTGGGA
CAGAGAAATTAACAATTACACAAGCTTAATACACTCCTTAATTGAAGAATCGCAAAACCAGCAAGAAAAG
AATGAACAAGAATTATTGGAATTAGATAAATGGGCAAGTTTGTGGAATTGGTTTAACATAACAAATTGGC
TGTGGTATATAAAATTATTCATAATGATAGTAGGAGGCTTGGTAGGTTTAAGAATAGTTTTTGCTGTACT
TTCTATAGTGAATAGAGTTAGGCAGGGATATTCACCATTATCGTTTCAGACCCACCTCCCAACCCCGAGG
GGACCCGACAGGCCCGAAGGAATAGAAGAAGAAGGTGGAGAGAGAGACAGAGACAGATCCATTCGATTAG
TGAACGGATCGGCACTGCGTGCGCCAATTCTGCAGACAAATGGCAGTATTCATCCACAATTTTAAAAGAA
AAGGGGGGATTGGGGGGTACAGTGCAGGGGAAAGAATAGTAGACATAATAGCAACAGACATACAAACTAA
AGAATTACAAAAACAAATTACAAAAATTCAAAATTTTCGGGTTTATTACAGGGACAGCAGAGATCCAGTT
TGGTTAATTAACCCGTGTCGGCTCCAGATCTGGCCTCCGGGCTCCGGTGCCCGTCAGTGGGCAGAGCGCA
CATCGCCCACAGTCCCCGAGAAGTTGGGGGGAGGGGTCGGCAATTGAACCGGTGCCTAGAGAAGGTGGCG
CGGGGTAAACTGGGAAAGTGATGTCGTGTACTGGCTCCGCCTTTTTCCCGAGGGTGGGGGAGAACCGTAT
ATAAGTGCAGTAGTCGCCGTGAACGTTCTTTTTCGCAACGGGTTTGCCGCCAGAACACAGGTAAGTGCCG
TGTGTGGTTCCCGCGGGCCTGGCCTCTTTACGGGTTATGGCCCTTGCGTGCCTTGAATTACTTCCACCTG
GCTGCAGTACGTGATTCTTGATCCCGAGCTTCGGGTTGGAAGTGGGTGGGAGAGTTCGAGGCCTTGCGCT
TAAGGAGCCCCTTCGCCTCGTGCTTGAGTTGAGGCCTGGCCTGGGCGCTGGGGCCGCCGCGTGCGAATCT
GGTGGCACCTTCGCGCCTGTCTCGCTGCTTTCGATAAGTCTCTAGCCATTTAAAATTTTTGATGACCTGC
TGCGACGCTTTTTTTCTGGCAAGATAGTCTTGTAAATGCGGGCCAAGATCTGCACACTGGTATTTCGGTT
TTTGGGGCCGCGGGCGGCGACGGGGCCCGTGCGTCCCAGCGCACATGTTCGGCGAGGCGGGGCCTGCGAG
CGCGGCCACCGAGAATCGGACGGGGGTAGTCTCAAGCTGGCCGGCCTGCTCTGGTGCCTGGCCTCGCGCC
GCCGTGTATCGCCCCGCCCTGGGCGGCAAGGCTGGCCCGGTCGGCACCAGTTGCGTGAGCGGAAAGATGG
CCGCTTCCCGGCCCTGCTGCAGGGAGCTCAAAATGGAGGACGCGGCGCTCGGGAGAGCGGGCGGGTGAGT
CACCCACACAAAGGAAAAGGGCCTTTCCGTCCTCAGCCGTCGCTTCATGTGACTCCACGGAGTACCGGGC
GCCGTCCAGGCACCTCGATTAGTTCTCGAGCTTTTGGAGTACGTCGTCTTTAGGTTGGGGGGAGGGGTTT
TATGCGATGGAGTTTCCCCACACTGAGTGGGTGGAGACTGAAGTTAGGCCAGCTTGGCACTTGATGTAAT
TCTCCTTGGAATTTGCCCTTTTTGAGTTTGGATCTTGGTTCATTCTCAAGCCTCAGACAGTGGTTCAAAG
TTTTTTTCTTCCATTTCAGGTGTCGTGAGCTTCTAGAGCCACCATGAGCAAGCTGGAGAAGTTTACAAAC
TGCTACTCCCTGTCTAAGACCCTGAGGTTCAAGGCCATCCCTGTGGGCAAGACCCAGGAGAACATCGACA
ATAAGCGGCTGCTGGTGGAGGACGAGAAGAGAGCCGAGGATTATAAGGGCGTGAAGAAGCTGCTGGATCG
CTACTATCTGTCTTTTATCAACGACGTGCTGCACAGCATCAAGCTGAAGAATCTGAACAATTACATCAGC
CTGTTCCGGAAGAAAACCAGAACCGAGAAGGAGAATAAGGAGCTGGAGAACCTGGAGATCAATCTGCGGA
AGGAGATCGCCAAGGCCTTCAAGGGCAACGAGGGCTACAAGTCCCTGTTTAAGAAGGATATCATCGAGAC
AATCCTGCCAGAGTTCCTGGACGATAAGGACGAGATCGCCCTGGTGAACAGCTTCAATGGCTTTACCACA
GCCTTCACCGGCTTCTTTCGCAACAGAGAGAATATGTTTTCCGAGGAGGCCAAGAGCACATCCATCGCCT
TCAGGTGTATCAACGAGAATCTGACCCGCTACATCTCTAATATGGACATCTTCGAGAAGGTGGACGCCAT
CTTTGATAAGCACGAGGTGCAGGAGATCAAGGAGAAGATCCTGAACAGCGACTATGATGTGGAGGATTTC
TTTGAGGGCGAGTTCTTTAACTTTGTGCTGACACAGGAGGGCATCCGCGTGTATAACGCCATCATCGGCG
GCTTCGTGACCGAGAGCGGCGAGAAGATCAAGGGCCTGAACGAGTACATCAACCTGTATAATCAGAAAAC
CAAGCAGAAGCTGCCTAAGTTTAAGCCACTGTATAAGCAGGTGCTGAGCGATCGGGAGTCTCTGAGCTTC
TACGGCCGGGGCTATACATCCGATGAGGAGGTGCTGGAGGTGTTTAGAAACACCCTGAACAAGAACAGCG
AGATCTTCAGCTCCATCAAGAAGCTGGAGAAGCTGTTCAAGAATTTTGACGAGTACTCTAGCGCCGGCAT
CTTTGTGAAGAACGGCCCCGCCATCAGCACAATCTCCAAGCGCATCTTCGGCGAGTGGAACGTGATCCGG
GACAAGTGGAATGCCGAGTATGACGATATCCACCTGAAGAAGAAGGCCGTGGTGACCGAGAAGTACGAGG
ACGATCGGAGAAAGTCCTTCAAGAAGATCGGCTCCTTTTCTCTGGAGCAGCTGCAGGAGTACGCCGACGC
CGATCTGTCTGTGGTGGAGAAGCTGAAGGAGATCATCATCCAGAAGGTGGATGAGATCTACAAGGTGTAT
GGCTCCTCTGAGAAGCTGTTCGACGCCGATTTTGTGCTGGAGAAGAGCCTGAAGAAGAACGACGCCGTGG
TGGCCATCATGAAGGACCTGCTGGATTCTGTGAAGAGCTTCGAGAATTACATCAAGGCCTTCTTTGGCGA
GGGCAAGGAGACAAACAGGGACGAGTCCTTCTATGGCGATTTTGTGCTGGCCTACGACATCCTGCTGAAG
GTGGACCACATCTACGATGCCATCCGCAATTATGTGACCCAGAAGCCCTACTCTAAGGATAAGTTCAAGC
TGTATTTTCAGAACCCTCAGTTCATGGGCGGCTGGGACAAGGATAAGGAGACAGACTATCGGGCCACCAT
CCTGAGATACGGCTCCAAGTACTATCTGGCCATCATGGATAAGAAGTACGCCAAGTGCCTGCAGAAGATC
GACAAGGACGATGTGAACGGCAATTACGAGAAGATCAACTATAAGCTGCTGCCCGGCCCTAATAAGATGC
TGCCAAAGGTGTTCTTTTCTAAGAAGTGGATGGCCTACTATAACCCCAGCGAGGACATCCAGAAGATCTA
CAAGAATGGCACATTCAAGAAGGGCGATATGTTTAACCTGAATGACTGTCACAAGCTGATCGACTTCTTT
AAGGATAGCATCTCCCGGTATCCAAAGTGGTCCAATGCCTACGATTTCAACTTTTCTGAGACAGAGAAGT
ATAAGGACATCGCCGGCTTTTACAGAGAGGTGGAGGAGCAGGGCTATAAGGTGAGCTTCGAGTCTGCCAG
CAAGAAGGAGGTGGATAAGCTGGTGGAGGAGGGCAAGCTGTATATGTTCCAGATCTATAACAAGGACTTT
TCCGATAAGTCTCACGGCACACCCAATCTGCACACCATGTACTTCAAGCTGCTGTTTGACGAGAACAATC
ACGGACAGATCAGGCTGAGCGGAGGAGCAGAGCTGTTCATGAGGCGCGCCTCCCTGAAGAAGGAGGAGCT
GGTGGTGCACCCAGCCAACTCCCCTATCGCCAACAAGAATCCAGATAATCCCAAGAAAACCACAACCCTG
TCCTACGACGTGTATAAGGATAAGAGGTTTTCTGAGGACCAGTACGAGCTGCACATCCCAATCGCCATCA
ATAAGTGCCCCAAGAACATCTTCAAGATCAATACAGAGGTGCGCGTGCTGCTGAAGCACGACGATAACCC
CTATGTGATCGGCATCGCCAGGGGCGAGCGCAATCTGCTGTATATCGTGGTGGTGGACGGCAAGGGCAAC
ATCGTGGAGCAGTATTCCCTGAACGAGATCATCAACAACTTCAACGGCATCAGGATCAAGACAGATTACC
ACTCTCTGCTGGACAAGAAGGAGAAGGAGAGGTTCGAGGCCCGCCAGAACTGGACCTCCATCGAGAATAT
CAAGGAGCTGAAGGCCGGCTATATCTCTCAGGTGGTGCACAAGATCTGCGAGCTGGTGGAGAAGTACGAT
GCCGTGATCGCCCTGGAGGACCTGAACTCTGGCTTTAAGAATAGCCGCGTGAAGGTGGAGAAGCAGGTGT
ATCAGAAGTTCGAGAAGATGCTGATCGATAAGCTGAACTACATGGTGGACAAGAAGTCTAATCCTTGTGC
AACAGGCGGCGCCCTGAAGGGCTATCAGATCACCAATAAGTTCGAGAGCTTTAAGTCCATGTCTACCCAG
AACGGCTTCATCTTTTACATCCCTGCCTGGCTGACATCCAAGATCGATCCATCTACCGGCTTTGTGAACC
TGCTGAAAACCAAGTATACCAGCATCGCCGATTCCAAGAAGTTCATCAGCTCCTTTGACAGGATCATGTA
CGTGCCCGAGGAGGATCTGTTCGAGTTTGCCCTGGACTATAAGAACTTCTCTCGCACAGACGCCGATTAC
ATCAAGAAGTGGAAGCTGTACTCCTACGGCAACCGGATCAGAATCTTCCGGAATCCTAAGAAGAACAACG
TGTTCGACTGGGAGGAGGTGTGCCTGACCAGCGCCTATAAGGAGCTGTTCAACAAGTACGGCATCAATTA
TCAGCAGGGCGATATCAGAGCCCTGCTGTGCGAGCAGTCCGACAAGGCCTTCTACTCTAGCTTTATGGCC
CTGATGAGCCTGATGCTGCAGATGCGGAACAGCATCACAGGCCGCACCGACGTGGATTTTCTGATCAGCC
CTGTGAAGAACTCCGACGGCATCTTCTACGATAGCCGGAACTATGAGGCCCAGGAGAATGCCATCCTGCC
AAAGAACGCCGACGCCAATGGCGCCTATAACATCGCCAGAAAGGTGCTGTGGGCCATCGGCCAGTTCAAG
AAGGCCGAGGACGAGAAGCTGGATAAGGTGAAGATCGCCATCTCTAACAAGGAGTGGCTGGAGTACGCCC
AGACCAGCGTGAAGCACGGATCCTATCCCTATGACGTGCCCGATTATGCCAGCCTGGGCAGCGGCTCCCC
TGCTGCCAAACGCGTTAAACTAGACGAAGATCCTGCCGCGAAGCGCGTGAAACTGGACGACGGCATTGGT
AGTGGGAGCAACGGCAGCAGCCTCGACGCATTGGACGATTTTGATCTGGATATGCTGGGAAGTGACGCCC
TCGATGATTTTGACCTTGACATGCTTGGTTCGGATGCCCTTGATGACTTTGACCTCGACATGCTCGGCAG
TGACGCCCTTGATGATTTCGACCTGGACATGCTGATTAACTCTAGAAGTTCCGGATCTCCGAAAAAGAAA
CGCAAAGTTGGTAGCCAGTACCTGCCCGACACCGACGACCGGCACCGGATCGAGGAAAAGCGGAAGCGGA
CCTACGAGACATTCAAGAGCATCATGAAGAAGTCCCCCTTCAGCGGCCCCACCGACCCTAGACCTCCACC
TAGAAGAATCGCCGTGCCCAGCAGATCCAGCGCCAGCGTGCCAAAACCTGCCCCCCAGCCTTACCCCTTC
ACCAGCAGCCTGAGCACCATCAACTACGACGAGTTCCCTACCATGGTGTTCCCCAGCGGCCAGATCTCTC
AGGCCTCTGCTCTGGCTCCAGCCCCTCCTCAGGTGCTGCCTCAGGCTCCTGCTCCTGCACCAGCTCCAGC
CATGGTGTCTGCACTGGCTCAGGCACCAGCACCCGTGCCTGTGCTGGCTCCTGGACCTCCACAGGCTGTG
GCTCCACCAGCCCCTAAACCTACACAGGCCGGCGAGGGCACACTGTCTGAAGCTCTGCTGCAGCTGCAGT
TCGACGACGAGGATCTGGGAGCCCTGCTGGGAAACAGCACCGATCCTGCCGTGTTCACCGACCTGGCCAG
CGTGGACAACAGCGAGTTCCAGCAGCTGCTGAACCAGGGCATCCCTGTGGCCCCTCACACCACCGAGCCC
ATGCTGATGGAATACCCCGAGGCCATCACCCGGCTCGTGACAGGCGCTCAGAGGCCTCCTGATCCAGCTC
CTGCCCCTCTGGGAGCACCAGGCCTGCCTAATGGACTGCTGTCTGGCGACGAGGACTTCAGCTCTATCGC
CGATATGGATTTCTCAGCCTTGCTGGGCTCTGGCAGCGGCAGCCGGGATTCCAGGGAAGGGATGTTTTTG
CCGAAGCCTGAGGCCGGCTCCGCTATTAGTGACGTGTTTGAGGGCCGCGAGGTGTGCCAGCCAAAACGAA
TCCGGCCATTTCATCCTCCAGGAAGTCCATGGGCCAACCGCCCACTCCCCGCCAGCCTCGCACCAACACC
AACCGGTCCAGTACATGAGCCAGTCGGGTCACTGACCCCGGCACCAGTCCCTCAGCCACTGGATCCAGCG
CCCGCAGTGACTCCCGAGGCCAGTCACCTGTTGGAGGATCCCGATGAAGAGACGAGCCAGGCTGTCAAAG
CCCTTCGGGAGATGGCCGATACTGTGATTCCCCAGAAGGAAGAGGCTGCAATCTGTGGCCAAATGGACCT
TTCCCATCCGCCCCCAAGGGGCCATCTGGATGAGCTGACAACCACACTTGAGTCCATGACCGAGGATCTG
AACCTGGACTCACCCCTGACCCCGGAATTGAACGAGATTCTGGATACCTTCCTGAACGACGAGTGCCTCT
TGCATGCCATGCATATCAGCACAGGACTGTCCATCTTCGACACATCTCTGTTTGCTAGCGAGGGCAGAGG
AAGTCTTCTAACATGCGGTGACGTGGAGGAGAATCCCGGCCCTGGTACCGTGAGCAAGGGCGAGGAGCTG
TTCACCGGGGTGGTGCCCATCCTGGTCGAGCTGGACGGCGACGTAAACGGCCACAAGTTCAGCGTGTCCG
GCGAGGGCGAGGGCGATGCCACCTACGGCAAGCTGACCCTGAAGTTCATCTGCACCACCGGCAAGCTGCC
CGTGCCCTGGCCCACCCTCGTGACCACCCTGACCTACGGCGTGCAGTGCTTCAGCCGCTACCCCGACCAC
ATGAAGCAGCACGACTTCTTCAAGTCCGCCATGCCCGAAGGCTACGTCCAGGAGCGCACCATCTTCTTCA
AGGACGACGGCAACTACAAGACCCGCGCCGAGGTGAAGTTCGAGGGCGACACCCTGGTGAACCGCATCGA
GCTGAAGGGCATCGACTTCAAGGAGGACGGCAACATCCTGGGGCACAAGCTGGAGTACAACTACAACAGC
CACAACGTCTATATCATGGCCGACAAGCAGAAGAACGGCATCAAGGTGAACTTCAAGATCCGCCACAACA
TCGAGGACGGCAGCGTGCAGCTCGCCGACCACTACCAGCAGAACACCCCCATCGGCGACGGCCCCGTGCT
GCTGCCCGACAACCACTACCTGAGCACCCAGTCCGCCCTGAGCAAAGACCCCAACGAGAAGCGCGATCAC
ATGGTCCTGCTGGAGTTCGTGACCGCCGCCGGGATCACTCTCGGCATGGACGAGCTGTACAAGACCGGTT
GAGAATTCGATATCAAGCTTATCGATAATCAACCTCTGGATTACAAAATTTGTGAAAGATTGACTGGTAT
TCTTAACTATGTTGCTCCTTTTACGCTATGTGGATACGCTGCTTTAATGCCTTTGTATCATGCTATTGCT
TCCCGTATGGCTTTCATTTTCTCCTCCTTGTATAAATCCTGGTTGCTGTCTCTTTATGAGGAGTTGTGGC
CCGTTGTCAGGCAACGTGGCGTGGTGTGCACTGTGTTTGCTGACGCAACCCCCACTGGTTGGGGCATTGC
CACCACCTGTCAGCTCCTTTCCGGGACTTTCGCTTTCCCCCTCCCTATTGCCACGGCGGAACTCATCGCC
GCCTGCCTTGCCCGCTGCTGGACAGGGGCTCGGCTGTTGGGCACTGACAATTCCGTGGTGTTGTCGGGGA
AATCATCGTCCTTTCCTTGGCTGCTCGCCTGTGTTGCCACCTGGATTCTGCGCGGGACGTCCTTCTGCTA
CGTCCCTTCGGCCCTCAATCCAGCGGACCTTCCTTCCCGCGGCCTGCTGCCGGCTCTGCGGCCTCTTCCG
CGTCTTCGCCTTCGCCCTCAGACGAGTCGGATCTCCCTTTGGGCCGCCTCCCCGCATCGATACCGTCGAC
CTCGAGACCTAGAAAAACATGGAGCAATCACAAGTAGCAATACAGCAGCTACCAATGCTGATTGTGCCTG
GCTAGAAGCACAAGAGGAGGAGGAGGTGGGTTTTCCAGTCACACCTCAGGTACCTTTAAGACCAATGACT
TACAAGGCAGCTGTAGATCTTAGCCACTTTTTAAAAGAAAAGGGGGGACTGGAAGGGCTAATTCACTCCC
AACGAAGACAAGATATCCTTGATCTGTGGATCTACCACACACAAGGCTACTTCCCTGATTGGCAGAACTA
CACACCAGGGCCAGGGATCAGATATCCACTGACCTTTGGATGGTGCTACAAGCTAGTACCAGTTGAGCAA
GAGAAGGTAGAAGAAGCCAATGAAGGAGAGAACACCCGCTTGTTACACCCTGTGAGCCTGCATGGGATGG
ATGACCCGGAGAGAGAAGTATTAGAGTGGAGGTTTGACAGCCGCCTAGCATTTCATCACATGGCCCGAGA
GCTGCATCCGGACTGTACTGGGTCTCTCTGGTTAGACCAGATCTGAGCCTGGGAGCTCTCTGGCTAACTA
GGGAACCCACTGCTTAAGCCTCAATAAAGCTTGCCTTGAGTGCTTCAAGTAGTGTGTGCCCGTCTGTTGT
GTGACTCTGGTAACTAGAGATCCCTCAGACCCTTTTAGTCAGTGTGGAAAATCTCTAGCAGGGCCCGTTT
AAACCCGCTGATCAGCCTCGACTGTGCCTTCTAGTTGCCAGCCATCTGTTGTTTGCCCCTCCCCCGTGCC
TTCCTTGACCCTGGAAGGTGCCACTCCCACTGTCCTTTCCTAATAAAATGAGGAAATTGCATCGCATTGT
CTGAGTAGGTGTCATTCTATTCTGGGGGGTGGGGTGGGGCAGGACAGCAAGGGGGAGGATTGGGAAGACA
ATAGCAGGCATGCTGGGGATGCGGTGGGCTCTATGGCTTCTGAGGCGGAAAGAACCAGCTGGGGCTCTAG
GGGGTATCCCC
[124 nt withheld, positions 11632-11755]
C
[91 nt withheld, positions 11757-11847]
A
[49 nt withheld, positions 11849-11897]
CCTTTGACGTTGGAGTCCACGTTCTTT
[37 nt withheld, positions 11925-11961]
ACCCTATCTCGGTCTATTCTTTTGATTTATAAGGGATTTTGCCGATTTCGGCCTATTGGTTAAAAAATGA
GCTGATTTAACAAAAATTTAACGCGAATTAATTCTGTGGAATGTGTGTCAGTTAGGGTGTGGAAAGTCCC
CAGGCTCCCCAGCAGGCAGAAGTATGCAAAGCATGCATCTCAATTAGTCAGCAACCAGGTGTGGAAAGTC
CCCAGGCTCCCCAGCAGGCAGAAGTATGCAAAGCATGCATCTCAATTAGTCAGCAACCATAGTCCCGCCC
CTAACTCCGCCCATCCCGCCCCTAACTCCGCCCAGTTCCGCCCATTCTCCGCCCCATGGCTGACTAATTT
TTTTTATTTATGCAGAGGCCGAGGCCGCCTCTGCCTCTGAGCTATTCCAGAAGTAGTGAGGAGGCTTTTT
TGGAGGCCTAGGCTTTTGCAAAAAGCTCCCGGGAGCTTGTATATCCATTTTCGGATCTGATCAGCACGTG
TTGACAATTAATCATCGGCATAGTATATCGGCATAGTATAATACGACAAGGTGAGGAACTAAACCATGGC
CAAGTTGACCAGTGCCGTTCCGGTGCTCACCGCGCGCGACGTCGCCGGAGCGGTCGAGTTCTGGACCGAC
CGGCTCGGGTTCTCCCGGGACTTCGTGGAGGACGACTTCGCCGGTGTGGTCCGGGACGACGTGACCCTGT
TCATCAGCGCGGTCCAGGACCAGGTGGTGCCGGACAACACCCTGGCCTGGGTGTGGGTGCGCGGCCTGGA
CGAGCTGTACGCCGAGTGGTCGGAGGTCGTGTCCACGAACTTCCGGGACGCCTCCGGGCCGGCCATGACC
GAGATCGGCGAGCAGCCGTGGGGGCGGGAGTTCGCCCTGCGCGACCCGGCCGGCAACTGCGTGCACTTCG
TGGCCGAGGAGCAGGACTGACACGTGCTACGAGATTTCGATTCCACCGCCGCCTTCTATGAAAGGTTGGG
CTTCGGAATCGTTTTCCGGGACGCCGGCTGGATGATCCTCCAGCGCGGGGATCTCATGCTGGAGTTCTTC
GCCCACCCCAACTTGTTTATTGCAGCTTATAATGGTTACAAATAAAGCAATAGCATCACAAATTTCACAA
ATAAAGCATTTTTTTCACTGCATTCTAGTTGTGGTTTGTCCAAACTCATCAATGTATCTTATCATGTCTG
TATACCGTCGACCTCTAGCTAGAGCTTGGCGTAATCATGGTCATAGCTGTTTCCTGTGTGAAATTGTTAT
CCGCTCACAATTCCACACAACATACGAGCCGGAAGCATAAAGTGTAAAGCCTGGGGTGCCTAATGAGTGA
GCTAACTCACATTAATTGCGTTGCGCTCACTGCCCGCTTTCCAGTCGGGAAACCTGTCGTGCCAGCTGCA
TTAATGAATCGGCCAACGCGCGGGGAGAGGCGGTTTGCGTATTGGGCGCTCTTCCGCTTCCTCGCTCACT
GACTCGCTGCGCTCGGTCGTTCGGCTGCGGCGAGCGGTATCAGCTCACTCAAAGGCGGTAATACGGTTAT
CCACAGAATCAGGGGATAACGCAGGAAAGAACATGTGAGCAAAAGGCCAGCAAAAGGCCAGGAACCGTAA
AAAGGCCGCGTTGCTGGCGTTTTTCCATAGGCTCCGCCCCCCTGACGAGCATCACAAAAATCGACGCTCA
AGTCAGAGGTGGCGAAACCCGACAGGACTATAAAGATACCAGGCGTTTCCCCCTGGAAGCTCCCTCGTGC
GCTCTCCTGTTCCGACCCTGCCGCTTACCGGATACCTGTCCGCCTTTCTCCCTTCGGGAAGCGTGGCGCT
TTCTCATAGCTCACGCTGTAGGTATCTCAGTTCGGTGTAGGTCGTTCGCTCCAAGCTGGGCTGTGTGCAC
GAACCCCCCGTTCAGCCCGACCGCTGCGCCTTATCCGGTAACTATCGTCTTGAGTCCAACCCGGTAAGAC
ACGACTTATCGCCACTGGCAGCAGCCACTGGTAACAGGATTAGCAGAGCGAGGTATGTAGGCGGTGCTAC
AGAGTTCTTGAAGTGGTGGCCTAACTACGGCTACACTAGAAGAACAGTATTTGGTATCTGCGCTCTGCTG
AAGCCAGTTACCTTCGGAAAAAGAGTTGGTAGCTCTTGATCCGGCAAACAAACCACCGCTGGTAGCGGTG
GTTTTTTTGTTTGCAAGCAGCAGATTACGCGCAGAAAAAAAGGATCTCAAGAAGATCCTTTGATCTTTTC
TACGGGGTCTGACGCTCAGTGGAACGAAAACTCACGTTAAGGGATTTTGGTCATGAGATTATCAAAAAGG
ATCTTCACCTAGATCCTTTTAAATTAAAAATGAAGTTTTAAATCAATCTAAAGTATATATGAGTAAACTT
GGTCTGACAGTTACCAATGCTTAATCAGTGAGGCACCTATCTCAGCGATCTGTCTATTTCGTTCATCCAT
AGTTGCCTGACTCCCCGTCGTGTAGATAACTACGATACGGGAGGGCTTACCATCTGGCCCCAGTGCTGCA
ATGATACCGCGAGACCCACGCTCACCGGCTCCAGATTTATCAGCAATAAACCAGCCAGCCGGAAGGGCCG
AGCGCAGAAGTGGTCCTGCAACTTTATCCGCCTCCATCCAGTCTATTAATTGTTGCCGGGAAGCTAGAGT
AAGTAGTTCGCCAGTTAATAGTTTGCGCAACGTTGTTGCCATTGCTACAGGCATCGTGGTGTCACGCTCG
TCGTTTGGTATGGCTTCATTCAGCTCCGGTTCCCAACGATCAAGGCGAGTTACATGATCCCCCATGTTGT
GCAAAAAAGCGGTTAGCTCCTTCGGTCCTCCGATCGTTGTCAGAAGTAAGTTGGCCGCAGTGTTATCACT
CATGGTTATGGCAGCACTGCATAATTCTCTTACTGTCATGCCATCCGTAAGATGCTTTTCTGTGACTGGT
GAGTACTCAACCAAGTCATTCTGAGAATAGTGTATGCGGCGACCGAGTTGCTCTTGCCCGGCGTCAATAC
GGGATAATACCGCGCCACATAGCAGAACTTTAAAAGTGCTCATCATTGGAAAACGTTCTTCGGGGCGAAA
ACTCTCAAGGATCTTACCGCTGTTGAGATCCAGTTCGATGTAACCCACTCGTGCACCCAACTGATCTTCA
GCATCTTTTACTTTCACCAGCGTTTCTGGGTGAGCAAAAACAGGAAGGCAAAATGCCGCAAAAAAGGGAA
TAAGGGCGACACGGAAATGTTGAATACTCATACTCTTCCTTTTTCAATATTATTGAAGCATTTATCAGGG
TTATTGTCTCATGAGCGGATACATATTTGAATGTATTTAGAAAAATAAACAAATAGGGGTTCCGCGCACA
TTTCCCCGAAAAGTGCCACCTGAC
Features (pLannotate 1.2.2; 33 found; start..end, strand, type, name):
     31..83      -  misc_feature   bom (fragment): basis of mobility region from pBR322
    238..617     +  enhancer       CMV enhancer: human cytomegalovirus immediate early enhancer
    618..817     +  promoter       CMV promoter: human cytomegalovirus (CMV) immediate early promoter
    835..1015    +  LTR            5' LTR (truncated): truncated 5' long terminal repeat (LTR) from HIV-1
   1062..1187    +  misc_feature   HIV-1 Ψ: packaging signal of human immunodeficiency virus type 1
   1171..1534    +  CDS            HIV-1 gag (fragment): gag protein from human immunodeficiency virus 1; gag
   1680..1913    +  misc_feature   RRE: The Rev response element (RRE) of HIV-1 allows for Rev-dependent mRNA export from the nucleus to the cytoplasm.
   2290..2390    +  CDS            Rev (fragment): human immunodeficiency virus 1 (HIV-1) Rev protein; rev; enhances nuclear export of unspliced and incompletely spliced viral mRNAs
   2440..2557    +  misc_feature   cPPT/CTS: central polypurine tract and central termination sequence of HIV-1
   2630..3808    +  promoter       EF-1α promoter: strong constitutive promoter for human elongation factor EF-1α
   3824..7507    +  CDS            LbCpf1: CRISPR-associated protein from Lachnospiraceae bacterium ND2006 (Zetsche et al., 2015)
   7856..8635    +  CDS            RELA (fragment): TF65_HUMAN - Also known as NFKB3. Experimental evidence at protein level: Swiss-Prot protein existence level 1. NF-kappa-B is a pleiotropic transcription factor present in almost all cell types and is the endpoint of a series of signal transduction events that are initiated by a vast array of stimuli related to many biological processes such as inflammation, immunity, differentiation, cell growth, tumorigenesis and apoptosis. NF-kappa-B is a homo- or heterodimeric complex formed by the Rel-like domain- containing proteins RELA/p65, RELB, NFKB1/p105, NFKB1/p50, REL and NFKB2/p52. The heterodime
   8654..9223    +  CDS            Rta AD: transcriptional activation domain from the human herpesvirus 4 (Epstein-Barr virus) replication and transcription activator Rta/BRLF1 (Hardwick et al., 1992; Chavez et al., 2015)
   9290..10003   +  CDS            EGFP: EGFP is a basic (constitutively fluorescent) green fluorescent protein published in 1996, derived from Aequorea victoria. It is reported to be a rapidly-maturing weak dimer with moderate acid sensitivity.
  10013..10037   +  misc_feature   MCS (fragment): pBluescript multiple cloning site
  10037..10625   +  misc_feature   WPRE: woodchuck hepatitis virus posttranscriptional regulatory element
  10562..11143   +  CDS            nef (fragment): NEF_HV1H2 - Experimental evidence at protein level: Swiss-Prot protein existence level 1. Extracellular Nef protein targets CD4(+) T-lymphocytes for apoptosis by interacting with CXCR4 surface receptors. From Human immunodeficiency virus type 1 group M subtype B (isolate HXB2) (HIV-1).
  11150..11330   +  LTR            5' LTR (truncated): truncated 5' long terminal repeat (LTR) from HIV-1
  11362..11586   +  polyA_signal   bGH poly(A) signal: bovine growth hormone polyadenylation signal
  11590..11611   +  promoter       SV40 promoter (fragment): SV40 enhancer and early promoter
  11632..12060   +  rep_origin     f1 ori (sequence partly withheld): f1 bacteriophage origin of replication; arrow indicates direction of (+) strand synthesis
  12074..12403   +  promoter       SV40 promoter: SV40 enhancer and early promoter
  12451..12498   +  promoter       EM7 promoter: synthetic bacterial promoter&nbsp
  12517..12891   +  CDS            BleoR: antibiotic-binding protein; Sh ble from Streptoalloteichus hindustanus; confers resistance to bleomycin, phleomycin, and Zeocin™
  12901..13026   +  CDS            ble (fragment): BLE_KLEPN - Experimental evidence at protein level: Swiss-Prot protein existence level 1. Binding protein with a strong affinity to the bleomycin family of antibiotics. Binds to CL990; an antimitotic-antibiotic compound. From Klebsiella pneumoniae.
  13021..13142   +  polyA_signal   SV40 poly(A) signal: SV40 polyadenylation signal
  13213..13235   -  protein_bind   lac operator (fragment): The lac repressor binds to the lac operator to inhibit transcription in E. coli. This inhibition can be relieved by adding lactose or isopropyl-β-D-thiogalactopyranoside (IPTG). lac repressor encoded by lacI
  13239..13269   -  promoter       lac promoter: promoter for the E. coli lac operon
  13284..13305   -  protein_bind   CAP binding site: CAP binding activates transcription in the presence of cAMP. E. coli catabolite activator protein
  13318..13410   -  CDS            lacI (fragment): lac repressor; lacI; The lac repressor binds to the lac operator to inhibit transcription in E. coli. This inhibition can be relieved by adding lactose or isopropyl-β-D-thiogalactopyranoside (IPTG).
  13593..14181   -  rep_origin     ori: high-copy-number ColE1/pMB1/pBR322/pUC origin of replication
  14352..15212   -  CDS            AmpR: β-lactamase; bla; confers resistance to ampicillin, carbenicillin, and related antibiotics
  15213..15317   -  promoter       AmpR promoter: bla
