[The description below was written by a language model from this plasmid's Addgene catalogue record and pLannotate feature annotations shown in this document.]
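Description:
SM272_EF1A-dHyperLbCas12a-VPR-T2A-EGFP is a 15.3 kb lentiviral transfer plasmid built on the pFUGW backbone for mammalian expression of a CRISPR activator. It is propagated in E. coli through a high-copy ColE1/pUC-type origin with ampicillin selection (AmpR). The backbone also carries an f1 origin and an SV40/EM7-driven BleoR cassette that lies outside the viral genome. The viral portion has the usual HIV-1-derived layout. A CMV enhancer/promoter is fused to a truncated 5' LTR to drive genomic RNA production in packaging cells. This is followed by the Ψ packaging signal with a gag fragment, the RRE for Rev-dependent nuclear export, and the cPPT/CTS. Downstream of the payload are a WPRE, which boosts transcript stability and expression, a truncated 3' LTR and a bGH polyadenylation signal.

The payload is a single open reading frame driven by the constitutive human EF-1α promoter. It encodes LbCas12a (LbCpf1, from Lachnospiraceae bacterium ND2006) carrying the D156R, D235R, E292R and E350R "Hyper" substitutions together with D832A, the change that accounts for the "d" (nuclease-dead) designation. This protein is fused to the VPR tripartite activator. The annotation detects the RELA/p65 fragment and the Epstein-Barr virus Rta activation domain, while the VP64 portion implied by the name is not separately annotated. According to the construct name, a T2A peptide links this fusion to EGFP, so that ribosomal skipping yields a separate green fluorescent marker for identifying or sorting expressing cells. The T2A itself is not annotated in the feature table.

No crRNA expression cassette appears in the feature table, so guide arrays would need to come from a separate construct. The plasmid is intended for transient or lentivirally delivered expression of a Cas12a-based transcriptional activator.
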