Addgene plasmid #244210: SM272_EF1A-dHyperLbCas12a-VPR-T2A-EGFP
Purpose: Mammalian expression of dHyperLbCas12a-VPR with EGFP selectable marker
Depositing lab: Tim Reddy. Depositing organization: Duke University. Publication: dHyperCas12a enables multiplexed CRISPRi screens. Melore SM, McRoberts Amador CD, Hamilton MC, Gersbach CA, Reddy TE. Nat Commun. 2026 Feb 12. doi: 10.1038/s41467-026-69090-z. PubMed 41673027.
Backbone
  Vector backbone: pFUGW
  Vector type: Mammalian Expression, Lentiviral, CRISPR
Growth in bacteria
  Bacterial resistance: Ampicillin, 100 μg/mL
  Growth temperature: 30°C
  Growth strain: NEB Stable
  Copy number: High Copy
Gene/Insert
  Gene/Insert name: dHyperLbCas12a-VPR
  Species: Synthetic
  Mutation: dHyperLbCas12a: D156R, D235R, E292R, E350R, and D832A
  Cloning method: Gibson Cloning
Terms and licenses: Academic/Nonprofit Terms; Industry Terms: Not Available to Industry
Depositor comments: Please visit https://doi.org/10.1101/2024.07.08.602263 for bioRxiv preprint.
How to cite: SM272_EF1A-dHyperLbCas12a-VPR-T2A-EGFP was a gift from Tim Reddy (Addgene plasmid # 244210 ; http://n2t.net/addgene:244210 ; RRID:Addgene_244210)
